>Addgene plasmid #116629 | pHAGE-PTEN-R130* | addgene full sequence | sequence record 252769 | Addgene NGS Result
TGGAAGGGCTAATTCACTCCCAAAGAAGACAAGATATCCTTGATCTGTGGATCTACCACACACAAGGCTA
CTTCCCTGATTAGCAGAACTACACACCAGGGCCAGGGGTCAGATATCCACTGACCTTTGGATGGTGCTAC
AAGCTAGTACCAGTTGAGCCAGATAAGGTAGAAGAGGCCAATAAAGGAGAGAACACCAGCTTGTTACACC
CTGTGAGCCTGCATGGGATGGATGACCCGGAGAGAGAAGTGTTAGAGTGGAGGTTTGACAGCCGCCTAGC
ATTTCATCACGTGGCCCGAGAGCTGCATCCGGAGTACTTCAAGAACTGCTGATATCGAGCTTGCTACAAG
GGACTTTCCGCTGGGGACTTTCCAGGGAGGCGTGGCCTGGGCGGGACTGGGGAGTGGCGAGCCCTCAGAT
CCTGCATATAAGCAGCTGCTTTTTGCCTGTACTGGGTCTCTCTGGTTAGACCAGATCTGAGCCTGGGAGC
TCTCTGGCTAACTAGGGAACCCACTGCTTAAGCCTCAATAAAGCTTGCCTTGAGTGCTTCAAGTAGTGTG
TGCCCGTCTGTTGTGTGACTCTGGTAACTAGAGATCCCTCAGACCCTTTTAGTCAGTGTGGAAAATCTCT
AGCAGTGGCGCCCGAACAGGGACTTGAAAGCGAAAGGGAAACCAGAGGAGCTCTCTCGACGCAGGACTCG
GCTTGCTGAAGCGCGCACGGCAAGAGGCGAGGGGCGGCGACTGGTGAGTACGCCAAAAATTTTGACTAGC
GGAGGCTAGAAGGAGAGAGATGGGTGCGAGAGCGTCAGTATTAAGCGGGGGAGAATTAGATCGCGATGGG
AAAAAATTCGGTTAAGGCCAGGGGGAAAGAAAAAATATAAATTAAAACATATAGTATGGGCAAGCAGGGA
GCTAGAACGATTCGCAGTTAATCCTGGCCTGTTAGAAACATCAGAAGGCTGTAGACAAATACTGGGACAG
CTACAACCATCCCTTCAGACAGGATCAGAAGAACTTAGATCATTATATAATACAGTAGCAACCCTCTATT
GTGTGCATCAAAGGATAGAGATAAAAGACACCAAGGAAGCTTTAGACAAGATAGAGGAAGAGCAAAACAA
AAGTAAGACCACCGCACAGCAAGCGGCCGGCCGCTGATCTTCAGACCTGGAGGAGGAGATATGAGGGACA
ATTGGAGAAGTGAATTATATAAATATAAAGTAGTAAAAATTGAACCATTAGGAGTAGCACCCACCAAGGC
AAAGAGAAGAGTGGTGCAGAGAGAAAAAAGAGCAGTGGGAATAGGAGCTTTGTTCCTTGGGTTCTTGGGA
GCAGCAGGAAGCACTATGGGCGCAGCGTCAATGACGCTGACGGTACAGGCCAGACAATTATTGTCTGGTA
TAGTGCAGCAGCAGAACAATTTGCTGAGGGCTATTGAGGCGCAACAGCATCTGTTGCAACTCACAGTCTG
GGGCATCAAGCAGCTCCAGGCAAGAATCCTGGCTGTGGAAAGATACCTAAAGGATCAACAGCTCCTGGGG
ATTTGGGGTTGCTCTGGAAAACTCATTTGCACCACTGCTGTGCCTTGGAATGCTAGTTGGAGTAATAAAT
CTCTGGAACAGATTTGGAATCACACGACCTGGATGGAGTGGGACAGAGAAATTAACAATTACACAAGCTT
AATACACTCCTTAATTGAAGAATCGCAAAACCAGCAAGAAAAGAATGAACAAGAATTATTGGAATTAGAT
AAATGGGCAAGTTTGTGGAATTGGTTTAACATAACAAATTGGCTGTGGTATATAAAATTATTCATAATGA
TAGTAGGAGGCTTGGTAGGTTTAAGAATAGTTTTTGCTGTACTTTCTATAGTGAATAGAGTTAGGCAGGG
ATATTCACCATTATCGTTTCAGACCCACCTCCCAACCCCGAGGGGACCCGACAGGCCCGAAGGAATAGAA
GAAGAAGGTGGAGAGAGAGACAGAGACAGATCCATTCGATTAGTGAACGGATCTCGACGGTATCGCCGAA
TTCACAAATGGCAGTATTCATCCACAATTTTAAAAGAAAAGGGGGGATTGGGGGGTACAGTGCAGGGGAA
AGAATAGTAGACATAATAGCAACAGACATACAAACTAAAGAATTACAAAAACAAATTACAAAAATTCAAA
ATTTTCGGGTTTATTACAGGGACAGCAGAGATCCAGTTTGGACTAGTCGTGAGGCTCCGGTGCCCGTCAG
TGGGCAGAGCGCACATCGCCCACAGTCCCCGAGAAGTTGGGGGGAGGGGTCGGCAATTGAACCGGTGCCT
AGAGAAGGTGGCGCGGGGTAAACTGGGAAAGTGATGTCGTGTACTGGCTCCGCCTTTTTCCCGAGGGTGG
GGGAGAACCGTATATAAGTGCAGTAGTCGCCGTGAACGTTCTTTTTCGCAACGGGTTTGCCGCCAGAACA
CAGGTAAGTGCCGTGTGTGGTTCCCGCGGGCCTGGCCTCTTTACGGGTTATGGCCCTTGCGTGCCTTGAA
TTACTTCCACCTGGCTGCAGTACGTGATTCTTGATCCCGAGCTTCGGGTTGGAAGTGGGTGGGAGAGTTC
GAGGCCTTGCGCTTAAGGAGCCCCTTCGCCTCGTGCTTGAGTTGAGGCCTGGCCTGGGCGCTGGGGCCGC
CGCGTGCGAATCTGGTGGCACCTTCGCGCCTGTCTCGCTGCTTTCGATAAGTCTCTAGCCATTTAAAATT
TTTGATGACCTGCTGCGACGCTTTTTTTCTGGCAAGATAGTCTTGTAAATGCGGGCCAAGATCTGCACAC
TGGTATTTCGGTTTTTGGGGCCGCGGGCGGCGACGGGGCCCGTGCGTCCCAGCGCACATGTTCGGCGAGG
CGGGGCCTGCGAGCGCGGCCACCGAGAATCGGACGGGGGTAGTCTCAAGCTGGCCGGCCTGCTCTGGTGC
CTGGCCTCGCGCCGCCGTGTATCGCCCCGCCCTGGGCGGCAAGGCTGGCCCGGTCGGCACCAGTTGCGTG
AGCGGAAAGATGGCCGCTTCCCGGCCCTGCTGCAGGGAGCTCAAAATGGAGGACGCGGCGCTCGGGAGAG
CGGGCGGGTGAGTCACCCACACAAAGGAAAAGGGCCTTTCCGTCCTCAGCCGTCGCTTCATGTGACTCCA
CGGAGTACCGGGCGCCGTCCAGGCACCTCGATTAGTTCTCGAGCTTTTGGAGTACGTCGTCTTTAGGTTG
GGGGGAGGGGTTTTATGCGATGGAGTTTCCCCACACTGAGTGGGTGGAGACTGAAGTTAGGCCAGCTTGG
CACTTGATGTAATTCTCCTTGGAATTTGCCCTTTTTGAGTTTGGATCTTGGTTCATTCTCAAGCCTCAGA
CAGTGGTTCAAAGTTTTTTTCTTCCATTTCAGGTGTCGTGAAGCGGCCCTGCAGATATCAACAAGTTTGT
ACAAAAAAGCAGGCACCATGACAGCCATCATCAAAGAGATCGTTAGCAGAAACAAAAGGAGATATCAAGA
GGATGGATTCGACTTAGACTTGACCTATATTTATCCAAACATTATTGCTATGGGATTTCCTGCAGAAAGA
CTTGAAGGCGTATACAGGAACAATATTGATGATGTAGTAAGGTTTTTGGATTCAAAGCATAAAAACCATT
ACAAGATATACAATCTTTGTGCTGAAAGACATTATGACACCGCCAAATTTAATTGCAGAGTTGCACAATA
TCCTTTTGAAGACCATAACCCACCACAGCTAGAACTTATCAAACCCTTTTGTGAAGATCTTGACCAATGG
CTAAGTGAAGATGACAATCATGTTGCAGCAATTCACTGTAAAGCTGGAAAGGGATGAACTGGTGTAATGA
TATGTGCATATTTATTACATCGGGGCAAATTTTTAAAGGCACAAGAGGCCCTAGATTTCTATGGGGAAGT
AAGGACCAGAGACAAAAAGGGAGTAACTATTCCCAGTCAGAGGCGCTATGTGTATTATTATAGCTACCTG
TTAAAGAATCATCTGGATTATAGACCAGTGGCACTGTTGTTTCACAAGATGATGTTTGAAACTATTCCAA
TGTTCAGTGGCGGAACTTGCAATCCTCAGTTTGTGGTCTGCCAGCTAAAGGTGAAGATATATTCCTCCAA
TTCAGGACCCACACGACGGGAAGACAAGTTCATGTACTTTGAGTTCCCTCAGCCGTTACCTGTGTGTGGT
GATATCAAAGTAGAGTTCTTCCACAAACAGAACAAGATGCTAAAAAAGGACAAAATGTTTCACTTTTGGG
TAAATACATTCTTCATACCAGGACCAGAGGAAACCTCAGAAAAAGTAGAAAATGGAAGTCTATGTGATCA
AGAAATCGATAGCATTTGCAGTATAGAGCGTGCAGATAATGACAAGGAATATCTAGTACTTACTTTAACA
AAAAATGATCTTGACAAAGCAAATAAAGACAAAGCCAACCGATACTTTTCTCCAAATTTTAAGGTGAAGC
TGTACTTCACAAAAACAGTAGAGGAGCCGTCAAATCCAGAGGCTAGCAGTTCAACTTCTGTAACACCAGA
TGTTAGTGACAATGAACCTGATCATTATAGATATTCTGACACCACTGACTCTGATCCAGAGAATGAACCT
TTTGATGAAGATCAGCATACACAAATTACAAAAGTCTAGAACCCAGCTTTCTTGTACAAAGTGGTTGATA
TCCAGCACAGTGGCGGCCGCTCGAGTCTAGAGGGCCCGCGGTTCGAAGGTAAGCCTATCCCTAACCCTCT
CCTCGGTCTCGATTCTACGCGTACCGGTTAGTAATGAGATCCCTCCCCCCCCCCTAACGTTACTGGCCGA
AGCCGCTTGGAATAAGGCCGGTGTGCGTTTGTCTATATGTTATTTTCCACCATATTGCCGTCTTTTGGCA
ATGTGAGGGCCCGGAAACCTGGCCCTGTCTTCTTGACGAGCATTCCTAGGGGTCTTTCCCCTCTCGCCAA
AGGAATGCAAGGTCTGTTGAATGTCGTGAAGGAAGCAGTTCCTCTGGAAGCTTCTTGAAGACAAACAACG
TCTGTAGCGACCCTTTGCAGGCAGCGGAACCCCCCACCTGGCGACAGGTGCCTCTGCGGCCAAAAGCCAC
GTGTATAAGATACACCTGCAAAGGCGGCACAACCCCAGTGCCACGTTGTGAGTTGGATAGTTGTGGAAAG
AGTCAAATGGCTCTCCTCAAGCGTATTCAACAAGGGGCTGAAGGATGCCCAGAAGGTACCCCATTGTATG
GGATCTGATCTGGGGCCTCGGTGCACATGCTTTACATGTGTTTAGTCGAGGTTAAAAAAACGTCTAGGCC
CCCCGAACCACGGGGACGTGGTTTTCCTTTGAAAAACACGATGATAATATGGCCACACATATGACCGAGT
ACAAGCCCACGGTGCGCCTCGCCACCCGCGACGACGTCCCCAGGGCCGTACGCACCCTCGCCGCCGCGTT
CGCCGACTACCCCGCCACGCGCCACACCGTCGATCCGGACCGCCACATCGAGCGGGTCACCGAGCTGCAA
GAACTCTTCCTCACGCGCGTCGGGCTCGACATCGGCAAGGTGTGGGTCGCGGACGACGGCGCCGCGGTGG
CGGTCTGGACCACGCCGGAGAGCGTCGAAGCGGGGGCGGTGTTCGCCGAGATCGGCCCGCGCATGGCCGA
GTTGAGCGGTTCCCGGCTGGCCGCGCAGCAACAGATGGAAGGCCTCCTGGCGCCGCACCGGCCCAAGGAG
CCCGCGTGGTTCCTGGCCACCGTCGGCGTCTCGCCCGACCACCAGGGCAAGGGTCTGGGCAGCGCCGTCG
TGCTCCCCGGAGTGGAGGCGGCCGAGCGCGCCGGGGTGCCCGCCTTCCTGGAGACCTCCGCGCCCCGCAA
CCTCCCCTTCTACGAGCGGCTCGGCTTCACCGTCACCGCCGACGTCGAGGTGCCCGAAGGACCGCGCACC
TGGTGCATGACCCGCAAGCCCGGTGCCTAAATCGATAGATCCTAATCAACCTCTGGATTACAAAATTTGT
GAAAGATTGACTGGTATTCTTAACTATGTTGCTCCTTTTACGCTATGTGGATACGCTGCTTTAATGCCTT
TGTATCATGCTATTGCTTCCCGTATGGCTTTCATTTTCTCCTCCTTGTATAAATCCTGGTTGCTGTCTCT
TTATGAGGAGTTGTGGCCCGTTGTCAGGCAACGTGGCGTGGTGTGCACTGTGTTTGCTGACGCAACCCCC
ACTGGTTGGGGCATTGCCACCACCTGTCAGCTCCTTTCCGGGACTTTCGCTTTCCCCCTCCCTATTGCCA
CGGCGGAACTCATCGCCGCCTGCCTTGCCCGCTGCTGGACAGGGGCTCGGCTGTTGGGCACTGACAATTC
CGTGGTGTTGTCGGGGAAATCATCGTCCTTTCCTTGGCTGCTCGCCTGTGTTGCCACCTGGATTCTGCGC
GGGACGTCCTTCTGCTACGTCCCTTCGGCCCTCAATCCAGCGGACCTTCCTTCCCGCGGCCTGCTGCCGG
CTCTGCGGCCTCTTCCGCGTCTTCGCCTTCGCCCTCAGACGAGTCGGATCTCCCTTTGGGCCGCCTCCCC
GCCTGAGATCCTTTAAGACCAATGACTTACAAGGCAGCTGTAGATCTTAGCCACTTTTTAAAAGAAAAGG
GGGGACTGGAAGGGCTAATTCACTCCCAACGAAGACAAGATCTGCTTTTTGCTTGTACTGGGTCTCTCTG
GTTAGACCAGATCTGAGCCTGGGAGCTCTCTGGCTAACTAGGGAACCCACTGCTTAAGCCTCAATAAAGC
TTGCCTTGAGTGCTTCAAGTAGTGTGTGCCCGTCTGTTGTGTGACTCTGGTAACTAGAGATCCCTCAGAC
CCTTTTAGTCAGTGTGGAAAATCTCTAGCAGTAGTAGTTCATGTCATCTTATTATTCAGTATTTATAACT
TGCAAAGAAATGAATATCAGAGAGTGAGAGGCCCGGGTTAATTAAGGAAAGGGCTAGATCATTCTTGAAG
ACGAAAGGGCCTCGTGATACGCCTATTTTTATAGGTTAATGTCATGATAATAATGGTTTCTTAGACGTCA
GGTGGCACTTTTCGGGGAAATGTGCGCGGAACCCCTATTTGTTTATTTTTCTAAATACATTCAAATATGT
ATCCGCTCATGAGACAATAACCCTGATAAATGCTTCAATAATATTGAAAAAGGAAGAGTATGAGTATTCA
ACATTTCCGTGTCGCCCTTATTCCCTTTTTTGCGGCATTTTGCCTTCCTGTTTTTGCTCACCCAGAAACG
CTGGTGAAAGTAAAAGATGCTGAAGATCAGTTGGGTGCACGAGTGGGTTACATCGAACTGGATCTCAACA
GCGGTAAGATCCTTGAGAGTTTTCGCCCCGAAGAACGTTTTCCAATGATGAGCACTTTTAAAGTTCTGCT
ATGTGGCGCGGTATTATCCCGTGTTGACGCCGGGCAAGAGCAACTCGGTCGCCGCATACACTATTCTCAG
AATGACTTGGTTGAGTACTCACCAGTCACAGAAAAGCATCTTACGGATGGCATGACAGTAAGAGAATTAT
GCAGTGCTGCCATAACCATGAGTGATAACACTGCGGCCAACTTACTTCTGACAACGATCGGAGGACCGAA
GGAGCTAACCGCTTTTTTGCACAACATGGGGGATCATGTAACTCGCCTTGATCGTTGGGAACCGGAGCTG
AATGAAGCCATACCAAACGACGAGCGTGACACCACGATGCCTGTAGCAATGGCAACAACGTTGCGCAAAC
TATTAACTGGCGAACTACTTACTCTAGCTTCCCGGCAACAATTAATAGACTGGATGGAGGCGGATAAAGT
TGCAGGACCACTTCTGCGCTCGGCCCTTCCGGCTGGCTGGTTTATTGCTGATAAATCTGGAGCCGGTGAG
CGTGGGTCTCGCGGTATCATTGCAGCACTGGGGCCAGATGGTAAGCCCTCCCGTATCGTAGTTATCTACA
CGACGGGGAGTCAGGCAACTATGGATGAACGAAATAGACAGATCGCTGAGATAGGTGCCTCACTGATTAA
GCATTGGTAACTGTCAGACCAAGTTTACTCATATATACTTTAGATTGATTTAAAACTTCATTTTTAATTT
AAAAGGATCTAGGTGAAGATCCTTTTTGATAATCTCATGACCAAAATCCCTTAACGTGAGTTTTCGTTCC
ACTGAGCGTCAGACCCCGTAGAAAAGATCAAAGGATCTTCTTGAGATCCTTTTTTTCTGCGCGTAATCTG
CTGCTTGCAAACAAAAAAACCACCGCTACCAGCGGTGGTTTGTTTGCCGGATCAAGAGCTACCAACTCTT
TTTCCGAAGGTAACTGGCTTCAGCAGAGCGCAGATACCAAATACTGTTCTTCTAGTGTAGCCGTAGTTAG
GCCACCACTTCAAGAACTCTGTAGCACCGCCTACATACCTCGCTCTGCTAATCCTGTTACCAGTGGCTGC
TGCCAGTGGCGATAAGTCGTGTCTTACCGGGTTGGACTCAAGACGATAGTTACCGGATAAGGCGCAGCGG
TCGGGCTGAACGGGGGGTTCGTGCACACAGCCCAGCTTGGAGCGAACGACCTACACCGAACTGAGATACC
TACAGCGTGAGCTATGAGAAAGCGCCACGCTTCCCGAAGGGAGAAAGGCGGACAGGTATCCGGTAAGCGG
CAGGGTCGGAACAGGAGAGCGCACGAGGGAGCTTCCAGGGGGAAACGCCTGGTATCTTTATAGTCCTGTC
GGGTTTCGCCACCTCTGACTTGAGCGTCGATTTTTGTGATGCTCGTCAGGGGGGCGGAGCCTATGGAAAA
ACGCCAGCAACGCGGCCTTTTTACGGTTCCTGGCCTTTTGCTGGCCTTTTGCTCACATGTTCTTTCCTGC
GTTATCCCCTGATTCTGTGGATAACCGTATTACCGCCTTTGAGTGAGCTGATACCGCTCGCCGCAGCCGA
ACGACCGAGCGCAGCGAGTCAGTGAGCGAGGAAGCGGAAGAGCGCCCAATACGCAAACCGCCTCTCCCCG
CGCGTTGGCCGATTCATTAATGCAGCAAGCTCATGGCTGACTAATTTTTTTTATTTATGCAGAGGCCGAG
GCCGCCTCGGCCTCTGAGCTATTCCAGAAGTAGTGAGGAGGCTTTTTTGGAGGCCTAGGCTTTTGCAAAA
AGCTCCCCGTGGCACGACAGGTTTCCCGACTGGAAAGCGGGCAGTGAGCGCAACGCAATTAATGTGAGTT
AGCTCACTCATTAGGCACCCCAGGCTTTACACTTTATGCTTCCGGCTCGTATGTTGTGTGGAATTGTGAG
CGGATAACAATTTCACACAGGAAACAGCTATGACATGATTACGAATTTCACAAATAAAGCATTTTTTTCA
CTGCATTCTAGTTGTGGTTTGTCCAAACTCATCAATGTATCTTATCATGTCTGGATCAACTGGATAACTC
AAGCTAACCAAAATCATCCCAAACTTCCCACCCCATACCCTATTACCACTGCCAATTACCTGTGGTTTCA
TTTACTCTAAACCTGTGATTCCTCTGAATTATTTTCATTTTAAAGAAATTGTATTTGTTAAATATGTACT
ACAAACTTAGTAGT
Features (pLannotate 1.2.2; 27 found; start..end, strand, type, name):
    377..634     +  LTR            5' LTR (truncated): truncated 5' long terminal repeat (LTR) from HIV-1
    681..806     +  misc_feature   HIV-1 Ψ: packaging signal of human immunodeficiency virus type 1
    790..1128    +  CDS            HIV-1 gag (fragment): gag protein from human immunodeficiency virus 1; gag
   1303..1536    +  misc_feature   RRE: The Rev response element (RRE) of HIV-1 allows for Rev-dependent mRNA export from the nucleus to the cytoplasm.
   1913..2013    +  CDS            Rev (fragment): human immunodeficiency virus 1 (HIV-1) Rev protein; rev; enhances nuclear export of unspliced and incompletely spliced viral mRNAs
   2058..2175    +  misc_feature   cPPT/CTS: central polypurine tract and central termination sequence of HIV-1
   2223..3401    +  promoter       EF-1α promoter: strong constitutive promoter for human elongation factor EF-1α
   3422..3442    +  protein_bind   attB1: mutant version of attB; core recombination site for the Gateway® BP reaction BP Clonase™
   3448..4656    +  CDS            PTEN: PTEN_HUMAN - Also known as MMAC1, TEP1. Experimental evidence at protein level: Swiss-Prot protein existence level 1. [Isoform alpha]: Functional kinase, like isoform 1 it antagonizes the PI3K-AKT/PKB signaling pathway. Plays a role in mitochondrial energetic metabolism by promoting COX activity and ATP production, via collaboration with isoform 1 in increasing protein levels of PINK1. From Homo sapiens (Human).
   4661..4685    -  protein_bind   attB2: mutant version of attB; recombination site for the Gateway® BP reaction BP Clonase™
   4738..4779    +  CDS            V5 tag: epitope tag from simian virus 5
   4905..5367    +  misc_feature   IRES: internal ribosome entry site (IRES) of the encephalomyocarditis virus (EMCV)
   5381..5978    +  CDS            PuroR (fragment): puromycin N-acetyltransferase; pac from Streptomyces; confers resistance to puromycin
   5994..6582    +  misc_feature   WPRE: woodchuck hepatitis virus posttranscriptional regulatory element
   6590..6655    +  CDS            nef (fragment): NEF_HV1Z2 - Experimental evidence at protein level: Swiss-Prot protein existence level 1. Extracellular Nef protein targets CD4(+) T-lymphocytes for apoptosis by interacting with CXCR4 surface receptors. From Human immunodeficiency virus type 1 group M subtype D (isolate Z2/CDC-Z34) (HIV-1).
   6657..6890    +  LTR            3' LTR (ΔU3): self-inactivating 3' long terminal repeat (LTR) from HIV-1
   7095..7199    +  promoter       AmpR promoter: bla
   7200..8060    +  CDS            AmpR: β-lactamase; bla; confers resistance to ampicillin, carbenicillin, and related antibiotics
   8231..8819    +  rep_origin     ori: high-copy-number ColE1/pMB1/pBR322/pUC origin of replication
   9002..9056    +  CDS            lacI (fragment): lac repressor; lacI; The lac repressor binds to the lac operator to inhibit transcription in E. coli. This inhibition can be relieved by adding lactose or isopropyl-β-D-thiogalactopyranoside (IPTG).
   9062..9155    +  rep_origin     SV40 ori (fragment): SV40 origin of replication
   9180..9217    +  CDS            lacI (fragment): lac repressor; lacI; The lac repressor binds to the lac operator to inhibit transcription in E. coli. This inhibition can be relieved by adding lactose or isopropyl-β-D-thiogalactopyranoside (IPTG).
   9230..9251    +  protein_bind   CAP binding site: CAP binding activates transcription in the presence of cAMP. E. coli catabolite activator protein
   9266..9296    +  promoter       lac promoter: promoter for the E. coli lac operon
   9304..9320    +  protein_bind   lac operator: The lac repressor binds to the lac operator to inhibit transcription in E. coli. This inhibition can be relieved by adding lactose or isopropyl-β-D-thiogalactopyranoside (IPTG). lac repressor encoded by lacI
   9354..9437    +  polyA_signal   SV40 poly(A) signal (fragment): SV40 polyadenylation signal
   9604..329     +  CDS            nef (fragment) (across the origin): NEF_HV1BR - Experimental evidence at protein level: Swiss-Prot protein existence level 1. Extracellular Nef protein targets CD4(+) T-lymphocytes for apoptosis by interacting with CXCR4 surface receptors (PubMed:14990729). From Human immunodeficiency virus type 1 group M subtype B (isolate BRU/LAI) (HIV-1).
