[The description below was written by a language model from this plasmid's Addgene catalogue record and pLannotate feature annotations shown in this document.]
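Description:
pHAGE-PTEN-R130* is an HIV-1-based lentiviral expression plasmid built on the pHAGE backbone and carrying a nonsense-mutant allele of the human tumour suppressor PTEN. It is propagated in E. coli through a high-copy ColE1/pUC-type origin with ampicillin selection from the β-lactamase gene. The viral portion comprises a truncated 5' LTR, the Ψ packaging signal with an adjoining gag fragment, the Rev response element for Rev-dependent nuclear export of the genomic RNA, the cPPT/CTS element, and a ΔU3 self-inactivating 3' LTR. This arrangement allows the transfer RNA to be packaged when helper functions are supplied in trans, while LTR promoter activity is disabled after integration. Short annotated rev, nef, lacI, lac promoter and SV40 fragments are backbone remnants rather than functional payload.

Between the LTRs, the constitutive human EF-1α promoter drives a PTEN open reading frame that was introduced by Gateway cloning and is flanked by attB1 and attB2 sites. A V5 epitope tag lies downstream of attB2. The R130* mutation places a premature stop codon within the coding sequence, although the annotation spans the full-length PTEN region by similarity. Translation should therefore terminate early, giving a truncated product that would not be expected to carry the downstream V5 tag. An EMCV IRES follows and allows puromycin N-acetyltransferase to be translated from the same transcript, so transduced mammalian cells can be selected with puromycin. A WPRE enhances transcript expression. According to the record, the construct is for lentiviral expression of PTEN R130*, and it comes from a study that systematically annotated the function of somatic mutations in cancer.
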