Addgene plasmid #116629: pHAGE-PTEN-R130*
Purpose: Lentiviral expression of PTEN R130*
Depositing lab: Gordon Mills & Kenneth Scott. Depositing organization: Baylor College of Medicine. Publication: Systematic Functional Annotation of Somatic Mutations in Cancer. Ng PK, Li J, Jeong KJ, Shao S, Chen H, Tsang YH, Sengupta S, Wang Z, Bhavana VH, Tran R, Soewito S, Minussi DC, Moreno D, Kong K, Dogruluk T, Lu H, Gao J, Tokheim C, Zhou DC, Johnson AM, Zeng J, Ip CKM, Ju Z, Wester M, Yu S, Li Y, Vellano CP, Schultz N, Karchin R, Ding L, Lu Y, Cheung LWT, Chen K, Shaw KR, Meric-Bernstam F, Scott KL, Yi S, Sahni N, Liang H, Mills GB. Cancer Cell. 2018 Mar 12;33(3):450-462.e10. doi: 10.1016/j.ccell.2018.01.021. PubMed 29533785.
Backbone
  Vector backbone: pHAGE
  Vector type: Lentiviral
Growth in bacteria
  Bacterial resistance: Ampicillin, 100 μg/mL
  Growth temperature: 37°C
  Growth strain: Stbl3
  Copy number: High Copy
Gene/Insert
  Gene/Insert name: PTEN
  Species: H. sapiens (human)
  Mutation: R130*
  Entrez Gene: PTEN (a.k.a. 10q23del, BZS, CWS1, DEC, GLM2, MHAM, MMAC1, PTEN1, PTENbeta, TEP1)
  Cloning method: Gateway Cloning
Terms and licenses: Academic/Nonprofit Terms; Industry Terms: Not Available to Industry
How to cite: pHAGE-PTEN-R130* was a gift from Gordon Mills & Kenneth Scott (Addgene plasmid # 116629 ; http://n2t.net/addgene:116629 ; RRID:Addgene_116629)
